>Addgene plasmid #105073 | Drd1a->M71-IRES-tauGFP ACNF TV | addgene full sequence | sequence record 204136 | Addgene NGS Result
TCGACTCGATCAACATGCGGATACTTCATTCCTCCTTAGAATAGGGAACAAAATACCAATGGAAGGAGTT
ACAGAGACAAAGTTTGGAGCTAAGACAAAAGGATAGATCATCCAGAGACTACTCCACCCAGGGGTCCATC
CCATAATCAGCCACCAAATGCAGACACTATTGCACATGCCACCAAGATTTTGCTGAAAGGACCCTGATAT
AGCTGTCTCTTGTGAGGCTACGCCAGTGCCTGGCAAATACAGAAGTGGATGCTCACAGTCATCTATTGGA
TGGAACACAGGGCCCCCAATGAAGGAGCTAGAGAAAGAACCCAAGGAACTGAAGGGGTCTGCAACCCTAT
AGGTTGAACAACAATATAAACTAACCAGTACCCCCAGAGCTCGTGACTCTAGCTGCATATGTAGCAGAGG
ATGGCCTAGTCAGCCATCATTGGGAAGAGAGGCCCCTTGATCTTGCAAACTTTATATGCCCCAGTACAGG
GCAACTCCAGGGCCAAGAAGTGGGAGTGGGTGGGTAGGGGAGCAGGGCGGGGGGGGGGGTGTATAGGGAA
CTTTCAGGATAGCATTTGAAATGTAAATAAAGAAAATATCTAATAAAATTTAAAAAAAAAAAGAAAAGAA
AACTGTCCCAGAAAGAACAATAAAAATATTCTATTAAACTTGCCAGACTTCTCTTTTAAGAAGGCTATAA
GGGGGAAAGTGTAGAAAACAGACACAGAGAAACAAGATTAACTGACAATGTATAATAACACTCATGTGTA
ATGGCACTGAAAATGATGTTGCAGGTAGTCACTGGGTACCTATAGGAATGAAAATAATGATAATGATGAT
ACATTGGTAGTAATTTGTAGTACTGATTTCCTGTCAGAAAAGATCTGGAAACAATGATCTTCCAGAAGCA
ATGAGCTTCTCTGGCATCAGATTCACATTCCTGGGGTGTCATTTCCCTACTGAAAGAACCAAGATTCTTG
GTGAAATGAATGACTCAGCTCTGAAGAATGAAAAGAATGTGGTAAAGTCACAACATCTTGTCATACCAGA
TGGTAAGGAAGATATTAGAGACTAGTATATTAAGTTCAGAGACAAATTGAGAAGTCCAGAGACTGTCAAT
ACCTGGGGCAGTAGCTTACTGGTTAAGTGTGCGCACTGCTGTTGCTGAGCACCTGAGTGTGGTTCTCAGC
ACATAGCTCAACTTATAACTCAAGGTCCAAGGGGGAATTTATTGCTGTCCCCTCCAAAGGTATTTGTGTT
CATGTGAACATACCAACACAGACACATGTACAATTTAAAATAATGAAAATAAAATGTAAAACATAAAATT
AAATTCTGATAAAAGCATAGTAATTGTATTGGGCTGAAGCACATTAAATATGTTCACACTAGTGAATTTA
TAAAGGGGGGGATATAAGAAACCAACTATTGTTTTAAAATTATAAAACATATCTTTTTATTATAACTGTA
ATAGCAAATACAGGAACTATTCTGTTGAATAGATAGCACAAAAATAAGCACCAAAATGAGTGTGATTAAA
ATTGGAGAGCTCTGAATAAAATTAAAACTAGTGTCAATATTCTGGCCATGATGAGTACAGCTGTTTTCAA
AGACATTACTCTCTCCCCGGGAAGGAATTTTAGCAACAGGCTTCCACTTTGTGCTTCAAGTTAAAATTGC
AAAACAAAGAAGCCAGGACCTGAATTTGAGAAATAATGTGTGTCATTTGTCTTTCTGTCCCTGAGTTGCC
TCACTTGGCAAAACTTTGTTTCAACAAAACTCTTTAAAACAAGCATGTCAAGGCTAGCTCATGATGCATC
ATGGTGACTAGCTAACAATATGTAATAACCATCATGGCACTGAGAATGATGTTGCTGGTAGTTACTGTGG
TGCCTATTGAGATGAAAATGACAATAATGATAATACATCAGTAGTAAAGGTGATAGCCATGGTCATAATG
GTAATGATGATAAGGATGGGTGGGTAGTGGTGATGGATGGTTGGTGGTGGTGGTGGTGATGGTAGTGGTA
GGGGGGTAATGGTGGTGGTAACGGCTCTGTTGATGCTAAATTGTTCATTGCCCCATTATATTCTAAGTTT
CTGAAACTGAAAGATGACTTTTACAGATAAAAGAAGAATTAACACACTTGGGAAATAAAACATGATTCAC
AGAACAAGAGAAAACATGAACTAATTGTTACTTTAGAGACAACAATGGTCTCTAGAGTGACTATATCCCA
GGAGATGATCCACACACACACACACATATATATAAACAGAACCCCCAATTTTTAGTCATATTATATCACC
TTTCCAAATGACAATCTCCTTTTCCGGACTAGACTGGGCTCTTTAAGTAAATTTTGTGGTGTATACACAT
CTGCATACTTCTAGAATTTACTGAATATTGAAGCCACAGACATTGCCTGAAGTTTCATTTGAGACGCTGT
TTCATTTCCTTCAGCACAGGTATTTTGTCTAAAAATTAGATGAGAAAATATCTTCTCTTGTGAGCTCTTC
TTTATAGTTTAGACTATTTATGACCATATGTTGACAGTTAACTTTTAATGCTCTGTTCTATGTGATGTAC
TCTCTTCAGAAAAAATCCTGAGCTTCTGAAAGCTTGATAATAATAGCTAATACACATAGGAACTCAGAAG
GTATGTGTGGTCCTAGTTGGTCTTTTATATCATTAGAAAATTTAAGCTGTACCTGATAGCTAACACTGCT
ACCTGTATTTTCAGCACTTGGTCAGCTAAGGCAGGAGAATCATTACAAGCTGAAGGTTAACCTGGGCTTT
GGAGTGAGATCTTGTCTCAAAAAACAGTAGTGGGAGACCTGGAGAGGTGGCTCAGCAGTTAAGAGCACTG
ACTGCTCATCCAGAGGTCATGAGTTCAAATCCCAAAAACCATCTGTAATGAGATCTGATGCCCTCTTCTG
GTGTATCTGAAGACAGCAACAGCAACAGTGTATTCATAAGCATAAAATAAATAAATACATCTTTAAAAAG
AATCAGTAGTGGGGAAAAAGACAAGAATAAAAAGCTGCAGAAGAAGATTATATAAGCAAAAAAAAAAATT
GAGACTAGCTGTCTGAGCTCATTCTACAAGAATGTATTCTCATCTACATTGCACTGGGTATATAACATTT
ACCCTGACCTGATTTACAAAGTATTTTAATCTCTGCTAATGGTTACTGAATATGTTTCTTATAATATTAA
GAAGCAGAGATTCCATAAAGAGGGATAGGTAATATTTTTAATTATTCATCATCTAGATAAAAATCATTTT
GTAGCCGGGCTTGTGGCACACGCCTTTAATCCCAGCACTTGGGAGGCAGAGGCAGGCAGATTTCTGAGTT
CAAGGCCAGCCTGGTCTACAAGGTGAGTTCCAGGACAGCCAGGGCTATACAGAGAAACTCTGTCTCAAAA
ATTAAAAAAAGATCATTTTGTAGTAAATAAAAATAATATTCAAGATCATACCGATCTCTGATATGTCAAT
ATGTAACTTTAGTTAAGAAACGTTCTATCACTAATTCAATATGTAAACCCTACATATAACACATATGTTC
TAATATTCAAAATATTCCAAAGATGTTAAAGATTCTCTTATACTTAAGAAAAAGGAAGTCACTTGACTCA
GTAGATGAAGCCATTTTCCATCAAATCTTAAAACTTGAGTTTTATCCCTAGAAGCTTTAAGAAACAAGGA
GAAAGCCAATTTCTGCAAGTTGTATATACACACACAACACAGCACAGCACACTCACTATACACAAAATCT
CTTTTCACAAAACTGGTACTATAAGTGACTTTTGAAAGAATGAACTGAAGATGTGTCAATAATTAATAAT
TGTATCAAAAACAATTACCATAGTGAGATTCCTGCTATGCCTTAAGAAATGTATCCCATACTGTACAGGG
GCAGCACATGTCTGCAATCCCAGCCAGCAGGAAGAAGAAGAAGGGGTAAGTTCAAGGAAAACCAATGCTA
CATAGAAAGACTTAACTTTCAAAAAAAGAAAAAGAAAAATAGAAAGAAATAGAGAATAATACCTCAGATA
TGAGAATTTAATTTAATATGTATCACATCTACTAATAACAACACATGCTTCTTAGGAAAATATACTATAT
ATGTATATATAATATGTATGATTTGACATAGTGATAAATGGTGCAATGGTTTAGGATCTAAAAATAATAG
CTAAAATTAACAACAAAGTGCTTGCTGATCCCACAATAAGCAACTACTCATCAAATATGACAGGACAGCA
GTAAGAAATACAGAACTTGGCCCTTTACTAAGCTTTAAGGCCTCTGAAACCCTAAGGGCTGGTCCTTCTG
TCAGCAAGAAGCAACAGTATAGAGAAGATATGTGTGCCACAGCCAGAATAGCTCAGCAAGTGTCAAATGC
AGAAAACCAGCTCTCCAAGCAGGGCAAGAACAGCCATTCACAAACTCCTTCTCTCCCACCACACAGGCTT
CCCACCCAGACACAATGGCTCCTAACACTTCTACCATGGATGAGACTGGCCTGCCAGTGGAGAGGGACTT
CTCCTTTCGCATCCTCACAGCCTGTTTTCTGTCCCTGCTTATCCTGTCCACTCTCTTAGGGAATACCCTT
GTCTGTGCCGCTGTCATCAGGTTTCGACACCTGCGGTCCAAGGTGACCAACTTCTTTGTCATCTCTTTAG
CTGTGTCAGATCTCTTGGTGGCTGTCTTGGTCATGCCCTGGAAAGCTGTGGCTGAGATTGCTGGCTTTTG
GCCCTTTGGGTCCTTTTGTAACATTTGGGTAGCCTTTGACATCATGTGCTCCACGGCATCCATCCTTAAC
CTCTGTGTGATCAGCGTGGACAGGTATTGGGCTATCTCCAGCCCTTTCCAGTATGAGAGGAAGATGACTC
CGAAGGCAGCCTTCATCCTGATTAGCGTAGCATGGACTTTGTCTGTTCTCATATCCTTCATTCCAGTGCA
GCTAAGCTGGCACAAGGCAAAACCTACATGGCCCTTGGATGGCAATTTTACTTCCCTGGAAGATGCCGAG
GATGACAACTGTGACACGAGGTTGAGCAGGACATACGCCATTTCATCCTCCCTCATAAGCTTTTACATCC
CCGTAGCCATTATGATCGTCACTTACACCAGTATCTACAGGATTGCCCAGAAGCAAATCCGGCGCATCTC
AGCTTTGGAGAGGGCAGCAGTCCATGCCAAGAACTGCCAGACCACCACAGGTAATGGAAACCCTGTCGAA
TGCTCTCAATCAGAAAGTTCCTTTAAGATGTCCTTTAAGAGGGAGACTAAAGTCCTGAAGACACTGTCTG
TGATCATGGGGGTATTCGTGTGCTGCTGGCTCCCTTTCTTCATTTCGAACTGTATGGTGCCCTTCTGTGG
CTCTGAGGAGACCCAGCCATTCTGCATTGATTCCATCACCTTCGATGTATTTGTGTGGTTTGGCTGGGCG
AATTCCTCCCTGAACCCCATTATTTATGCTTTTAATGCCGATTTTCAGAAGGCATTCTCGACCCTCTTAG
GATGCTATAGACTCTGCCCTACAACGAATAATGCCATAGAGACTGTAAGCATCAACAACAACGGGGCTGT
GATGTTTTCCAGCCACCATGAGCCCCGAGGCTCCATCTCCAAGGACTGTAATCTGGTTTACCTGATCCCT
CATGCTGTGGGCTCCTCTGAGGACCTGAAGAGGGAGGAGGCCGGTGGCATACCTAAGCCACTGGAGAAGC
TGTCCCCGGCCTTATCGGTCATATTGGACTATGACACCGATGTCTCTCTAGAAAAGATCCAACCCGTTAC
CCACAGCGGACAGCATTCAACCTGATGTGGCGCGCCTTAATTAAGAATTCNNCCCTCCCCCCCCCCTAAC
GTTACTGGCCGAAGCCGCTTGGAATAAGGCCGGTGTGCGTTTGTCTATATGTTATTTTCCACCATATTGC
CGTCTTTTGGCAATGTGAGGGCCCGGAAACCTGGCCCTGTCTTCTTGACGAGCATTCCTAGGGGTCTTTC
CCCTCTCGCCAAAGGAATGCAAGGTCTGTTGAATGTCGTGAAGGAAGCAGTTCCTCTGGAAGCTTCTTGA
AGACAAACAACGTCTGTAGCGACCCTTTGCAGGCAGCGGAACCCCCCACCTGGCGACAGGTGCCTCTGCG
GCCAAAAGCCACGTGTATAAGATACACCTGCAAAGGCGGCACAACCCCAGTGCCACGTTGTGAGTTGGAT
AGTTGTGGAAAGAGTCAAATGGCTCTCCTAAGCGTATTCAACAAGGGGCTGAAGGATGCCCAGAAGGTAC
CCCATTGTATGGGATCTGATCTGGGGCCTCGGTGCACATGCTTTACATGTGTTTAGTCGAGGTTAAAAAA
ACGTCTAGGCCCCCCGAACCACGGGGACGTGGTTTTCCTTTGAAAAACACGATGATAATATGGCCACAAC
CATGGCTGAGCCCCGCCAGGAGTTCGACGTGATGGAAGATCATGCTCAGGGGGACTACACCCTGCAAGAC
CAGGAGGGTGACATGGACCCCGGCCTGAAAGAGTCTCCCCTGCAGACCCCGGCCGATGATGGATCTGAGG
AACCAGGCTCTGAAACCTCTGATGCTAAGAGCACTCCGACGGCGGAAGATGCGACAGCACCCTTAGTGGA
TGAGGGAGCCCCCGGTGAGCAGGCGGCCGCTCAGGCCCCCGCGGAGATCCCAGAAGGAACCGCAGCTGAA
GAAGCAGGCATTGGCGACACGTCCAACCTGGAAGACCAAGCTGCCGGACACGTGACCCAAGCTCGCATGG
TCAGTAAAGGCAAAGATGGGACTGGACCCGATGACAAAAAAACCAAGGGGGCGGATGGTAAGCCTGGAAC
GAAGATTGCCACACCCCGGGGAGCAGCCCCTCCAGGCCAGAAAGGCCAGGCCAACGCCACCCGGATTCCA
GCAAAAACCACTCCCACCCCGAAGACCTCGCCAGGTGAATCTGGGAAATCCGGGGACCGCAGCGGCTACA
GCAGCCCCGGCTCCCCAGGCACTCCGGGCAGCCGCTCCCGCACACCCTCCCTGCCGACCCCGCCCACCCG
GGAGCCCAAGAAGGTGGCGGTGGTCCGCACTCCCCCCAAGTCGCCGTCTGCAGCCAAGAGCCGCCTGCAG
GCCGCTCCCGGGCCCATGCCAGACCTGAAGAACGTCAAGTCCAAAATCGGCTCCACGGAAAACCTGAAGC
ACCAGCCAGGAGGTGGCAAGGTGCAGATAATT
[153 nt withheld, positions 7243-7395]
CATAAGCCAGGAGGTGGCCAAGTGGAAGTGAAATCTGAGAAGCTGGACTTCAAGGATAGAGTCCAGTCGA
AGATTGGGTCCCTGGACAACATCACACACGTCCCTGGCGGAGGGAATAAAAAGATCGAAACCCACAAGCT
GACCTTCCGCGAGAACGCCAAAGCCAAGACCGACCACGGGGCGGAGATCGTGTCCGGGGATCCACCGGTC
GCCACCATGGTGAGCAAGGGCGAGGAGCTGTTCACCGGGGTGGTGCCCATCCTGGTCGAGCTGGACGGCG
ACGTAAACGGCCACAAGTTCAGCGTGTCCGGCGAGGGCGAGGGCGATGCCACCTACGGCAAGCTGACCCT
GAAGTTCATCTGCACCACCGGCAAGCTGCCCGTGCCCTGGCCCACCCTCGTGACCACCCTGACCTACGGC
GTGCAGTGCTTCAGCCGCTACCCCGACCACATGAAGCAGCACGACTTCTTCAAGTCCGCCATGCCCGAAG
GCTACGTCCAGGAGCGCACCATCTTCTTCAAGGACGACGGCAACTACAAGACCCGCGCCGAGGTGAAGTT
CGAGGGCGACACCCTGGTGAACCGCATCGAGCTGAAGGGCATCGACTTCAAGGAGGACGGCAACATCCTG
GGGCACAAGCTGGAGTACAACTACAACAGCCACAACGTCTATATCATGGCCGACAAGCAGAAGAACGGCA
TCAAGGTGAACTTCAAGATCCGCCACAACATCGAGGACGGCAGCGTGCAGCTCGCCGACCACTACCAGCA
GAACACCCCCATCGGCGACGGCCCCGTGCTGCTGCCCGACAACCACTACCTGAGCACCCAGTCCGCCCTG
AGCAAAGACCCCAACGAGAAGCGCGATCACATGGTCCTGCTGGAGTTCGTGACCGCCGCCGGGATCACTC
TCGGCATGGACGAGCTGTACAAGTAAAGCGGCCGCGACTCTAGAGATTCGAGATCTAGATATCGATGAAT
TCATAACTTCGTATAATGTATGCTATACGAAGTTATGGATCTGTCGATCGACGGATCGATCCGAACAAAC
GACCCAACACCCGTGCGTTTTATTCTGTCTTTTTATTGCCGATCCCCTCAGAAGAACTCGTCAAGAAGGC
GATAGAAGGCGATGCGCTGCGAATCGGGAGCGGCGATACCGTAAAGCACGAGGAAGCGGTCAGCCCATTC
GCCGCCAAGCTCTTCAGCAATATCACGGGTAGCCAACGCTATGTCCTGATAGCGGTCCGCCACACCCAGC
CGGCCACAGTCGATGAATCCAGAAAAGCGGCCATTTTCCACCATGATATTCGGCAAGCAGGCATCGCCAT
GGGTCACGACGAGATCCTCGCCGTCGGGCATGCGCGCCTTGAGCCTGGCGAACAGTTCGGCTGGCGCGAG
CCCCTGATGCTCTTCGTCCAGATCATCCTGATCGACAAGACCGGCTTCCATCCGAGTACGTGCTCGCTCG
ATGCGATGTTTCGCTTGGTGGTCGAATGGGCAGGTAGCCGGATCAAGCGTATGCAGCCGCCGCATTGCAT
CAGCCATGATGGATACTTTCTCGGCAGGAGCAAGGTGAGATGACAGGAGATCCTGCCCCGGCACTTCGCC
CAATAGCAGCCAGTCCCTTCCCGCTTCAGTGACAACGTCGAGCACAGCTGCGCAAGGAACGCCCGTCGTG
GCCAGCCACGATAGCCGCGCTGCCTCGTCCTGCAGTTCATTCAGGGCACCGGACAGGTCGGTCTTGACAA
AAAGAACCGGGCGCCCCTGCGCTGACAGCCGGAACACGGCGGCATCAGAGCAGCCGATTGTCTGTTGTGC
CCAGTCATAGCCGAATAGCCTCTCCACCCAAGCGGCCGGAGAACCTGCGTGCAATCCATCTTGTTCAATG
GCCGATCCCATATTGGCTGCACGGATCCTGAACGGCAGAGGTTACGGCAGTTTGTCTCTCCCCCTTCCGG
GAGCCACCTTCTTCTCCAACCGTCCCGGTCGCGCTCTCGGCGCTTCTGAGGAGAGAACTGGCTGAGTGAC
GCCCTTTATAGATTCGCCCTTGTGTCCCGCCCCTTCCTTTCCCGCCCTCCCTTGCGCTACGGGGCCGCCC
GCACCGGCCTACACGGAGCGCGCGCGGCGGAGTTGTTGACGCTAGGGCTCCGGCTCCCTGGTTGGGTGTT
CTTTCTGACGCGACAGGAGGAGGAGAATGTTCCTGGTCCTGTCGTCCTCCTTTCGGGTTTCCCGTGCACT
CAAACCGAGGACTTACAGAACGGAGGATAAAGTTAGGCCATTTTTACTCAGCTTCGGAGTTCAGGCTCAT
TTTCAGCTAAAGTCTCTCATTAGTATCCCCCCACACACATCGGGAAAATGGTTTGTCCTACGCATCGGTA
ATGAAGGCGGGGCCCTTCGGGTCCTCCGGAGCGGGTTCCGGGGGTGGGGGGAAGGAGGGAGGGACGGGAC
GGGCCTCGTTCATGAATATTCAGTTCACCGCTGAATATGCATAAGGCAGGCAAGATGGCGCGTCCAATCA
ATTGGAAGTAGCCGTTATTAGTGGAGAGGCCCCAGGACGTTGGGGCACCGCCTGTGCTCTAGTAGCTTTA
CGGAGCCCTGGCGCTCGATGTTCAGCCCAAGCTTTCGCGAGCTCGACCGAACAAACGACCCAACACCCGT
GCGTTTTATTCTGTCTTTTTATTGCCGCTCAGCTTTACAGTGACAATGACGGCTGGCGACTGAATATTAG
TGCTTACAGACAGCACTACATATTTTCCGTCGATGTTGAAATCCTTTCTCATATGTCACCATAAATATCA
AATAATTATAGCAATCATTTACGCGTTAATGGCTAATCGCCATCTTCCAGCAGGCGCACCATTGCCCCTG
TTTCACTATCCAGGTTACGGATATAGTTCATGACAATATTTACATTGGTCCAGCCACCAGCTTGCATGAT
CTCCGGTATTGAAACTCCAGCGCGGGCCATATCTCGCGCGGCTCCGACACGGGCACTGTGTCCAGACCAG
GCCAGGTATCTCTGACCAGAGTCATCCTAAAATACACAAACAATTAGAATCAGTAGTTTAACACATTATA
CACTTAAAAATTTTATATTTACCTTAGCGCCGTAAATCAATCGATGAGTTGCTTCAAAAATCCCTTCCAG
GGCGCGAGTTGATAGCTGGCTGGTGGCAGATGGCGCGGCAACACCATTTTTTCTGACCCGGCAAAACAGG
TAGTTATTCGGATCATCAGCTACACCAGAGACGGAAATCCATCGCTCGACCAGTTTAGTTACCCCCAGGC
TAAGTGCCTTCTCTACACCTGCGGTGCTAACCAGCGTTTTCGTTCTGCCAATATGGATTAACATTCTCCC
ACCGTCAGTACGTGAGATATCTTTAACCCTGATCCTGGCAATTTCGGCTATACGTAACAGGGTGTTATAA
GCAATCCCCAGAAATGCCAGATTACGTATATCCTGGCAGCGATCGCTATTTTCCATGAGTGAACGAACCT
GGTCGAAATCAGTGCGTTCGAACGCTAGAGCCTGTTTTGCACGTTCACCGGCATCAACGTTTTCTTTTCG
GATCCGCCGCATAACCAGTGAAACAGCATTGCTGTCACTTGGTCGTGGCAGCCCGGACCGACGATGAAGC
ATGTTTAGCTGGCCCAAATGTTGCTGGATAGTTTTTACTGCCAGACCGCGCGCCTGAAGATATAGAAGAT
AATCGCGAACATCTTCAGGTTCTGCGGGAAACCATTTCCGGTTATTCAACTTGCACCATGCCGCCCACGA
CCGGCAAACGGACAGAAGCATTTTCCAGGTATGCTCAGAAAACGCCTGGCGATCCCTGAACATGTCCATC
AGGTTCTTGCGAACCTCATCACTCGTTGCATCGACCGGTAATGCAGGCAAATTTTGGTGTACGGTCAGTA
AATTGGACACCTTCCTCTTCTTCTTGGGCATGGCCGCAGGAAAGCAGAGCCCTGAAGCTCCCATCACCGG
CCAATAAGAGCCAAGCCTGCAGTGTGACCTCATAGAGCAATGTGCCAGCCAGCCTGACCCCAAGGGCCCT
CAGGCTTGGGCACACTGTCTCTAGGACCCTGAGAGAAAGACATACCCATTTCTGCTTAGGGCCCTGAGGA
TGAGCCCAGGGGTGGCTTGGCACTGAAGCAAAGGACACTGGGGCTCAGCTGGCAGCAAAGTGACCAGGAT
GCTGAGGCTTTGACCCAGAAGCCAGAGGCCAGAGGCCAGGACTTCTCTTGGTCCCAGTCCACCCTCACTC
AGAGCTTTACCAATGCCCTCTGGATAGTTGTCGGGTAACGGTGGACGCCACTGATTCTCTGGCCAGCCTA
GGACTTCGCCATTCCGCTGATTCTGCTCTTCCAGCCACTGGCTGACCGGTTGGAAGTACTCCAGCAGTGC
CTTGGCATCCAGGGCATCTGAGCCTACCAGGTCCTTCAGTACCTCCTGCCAGGGCCTGGAGCAGCCAGCC
TGCAACACCTGCCTGCCAAGCAGAGTGACCACTGTGGGCACAGGGGACACAGGGTGGGGCCCACAACAGC
ACCATTGTCCACTTGTCCCTCACTAGTAAAAGAACTCTAGGGTTGCGGGGGGTGGGGGAGGTCTCTGTGA
GGCTGGTAAGGGATATTTGCCTGGCCCATGGAGATCCATAACTTCGTATAATGTATGCTATACGAAGTTA
TAAGCTTTCGCGAGCTCGAATCGGATCCGAATTCTTAATTAAGGTACCGGCGCGCCTTTAATTAAAAATG
CTGATCTTTCTTCATGTAAAAGTAAGTGGTTATGCACACCTGTATGATAACCTCTGCAAGCTCACCCAAC
TCTGAACAGGAAACAGGAATCATTGCTCTCCATTGTTGGGCTCAAGGCCAATCTCCTTGTCCTCATTCTC
ATCTTCTCTACCATTGGTTCTATTTATAATTACTCGATTTTAAGATAATTTTTATATTATTGGGTCTCTG
TCCTCTATATGAGGCCAATGGTAAGCAATTTTATAATTTTTACTATTAATATTTCATCTATTATATAATG
TATTTGATCATATCCACCCCACCCTCTTCTTCTCTTTCATTATCACCCCCTATATATCTACCTCCCATTT
TCATGTCCTCTTTTTTTTTTAATAACCAACTGCATCCAATTAATACTGTTTATATTCACATTAGTGTCTG
GCCATGCATGGGAGCATGGGTAACCTACTAGCAAATCTCACACAAATTCATTTAATTAGTGGAATCTAAA
TTACTTCTAGGGTACTAGTTGCAAGTGATTCTGAGAAATGCAGTTTCCAGCTTGTTGACACTAAATAGAA
TGTGTATTAAAGGGTTAGTAGGACAGTCTCACTTAAATAGCTTTTTACTCATTTTCTTCTGACCTTTCCC
CAACAAAAGAAGAAATTGCTACCACTGTTGATATGCTCTAATTAGAACTAAAGGTAGGAAACTATCTCAG
AGGGAGACCTCTCGATGCAACAACAACAACAACAACAACAAAAAGGCAAAAGTGTAATTCTGAGTTAGAA
TACATGCCTGAAGAGGGTGAGGCACTGAATTTGACGTGATGTAATCAGTTTCACAATTTACTTATATTGG
TTTTAAATATTGTAATCTGCAAAGTGGGCAAAACCAGGGAAAGATAATTCTGTGTTCCAGACAAGACAGA
ACAATCAGATCCAAATCTGTAGAGCAGGTTATTTCCACAGAAACATAGTGCTTCTCAGTTCAAGCTGCTC
GCCCAAATAAAGCTCTGGAGAGGCGACTTGTGAAGCATGGAACACCTCACTAGACTGCCCATGGATTTTA
GCCCAAGAAAAGTCTTTGTCACCAGAGCTAGGACATTTAGTTTTATTTCCTGGTTAGTCATGAATTTTCC
CTCTTAAACTTTACCTTTTCATAGAGTTGACTCCACTATACTTAGAACCACAAACTCTCACTGTCAACAA
CAGCATCCTCATTGTGAATACCTTCCATGGAAAGACCAGAAGTCTTTTCTCTTTAGCCTTGACTTTACTT
CAGTTTATTACAAGCACAAATGTATTTTTTTCATTATTTGGAATTGATCAATTTGATGGCATTGTGCAAA
TTGCTTTACCAATTGGATGAATTTTCTCAAAAGTGTAGTTTTTAAAGAGAAGTTTATTTTGAAGATCTTT
ATGAAACTGCCTATAATAGAGAGGAGCTGTGGCAGACTAAACACCAAAAATCTTTCCTCTGCCTTTGTGC
TAAAACTGTTGTTTCTAACACACGCACACAAAAATCTCCAACAGTAGGCGTACATAATCTGGCATACATC
ACTGCTCTTAAAAACTTTTTAAACTGCCGGGCAGTGGTGGTGCATGTCTTTAATCCCAGCATTTGGGAAG
CAGAGGCAGGCAAATTTCTGAGTTCAAAGCCAGCCTGGTCTACAGAGAGAGTTCCAGAACAGCCCAGGTT
ATACAACGAAACCCTGTCTCAAATAAATAAATAAATAAATAAATAAATAAATAACCTTTTAAACTAATGT
TAGTATCTTCATGATCTCAAACTGATTTAGGAAAATAACGTGTCCTTCTTTAGTGTTTGGTATAGAGAGT
ATAGGCTCTTCACTAAATATTTACAGGAATCCTTTGTGAATAACTTCAAAGTATACAAGGCCATTCCTAA
ATTTATAAGCTTGCACTATAGATTTTTGTTGAACTGTAGTCACACATCTTGTGGTTTTCAAAAATAGTAT
ATCTAACTTATGAAATGTATTATTAGCCCTTTTCTTCTTTTCCCCTTCTTTTCTCATGACTGAAGGTATG
AAGCCAGTTCAATGATGTGTTCATCTGTGTACTAAATACTGATAGTGTTTGTGTGCACAAAGGCTAAAAA
GGCAAAAATTTTTGGAAGAAGAGTTTGCTCTACCTGAAACCTGTAAAATACAGTCTTTAAATGACTATGT
AACAGTGAAAGGTTCTTTTGTACTAAGCACTTAGAAGGTGAGTGACAACAATGTAGGAGAAAACTAATTT
AAGGTCATTTCCAGTCCTTCCTCTTAGCCACTCAAGAGTACAACTGTCCATCACTCCTAAAATGTCCACC
CTCTTGAACATCTGTGAAATTCCCTTTTTCCCTTAATTACCTTCTAAATAGTCTCAATTCCTCACATATA
CCTTCTATTTTATTTTTTGCTTCTGGTCTTCACTAGGACACTGTGTCTGACAGTTTGGCCTTGCCCACCA
CATTCACATAGCTGTCGAGTAATGGCTCCACATCACCCAAGCCTTCCCCAGCATCTCCACTGTCAACAAG
CTGATGCCTTTTATGGACATGTTAAGGGAAACTTTCAGCAGTGATTTTTTTGTAGGTTTTCATCTAAGGG
TTAGGTCTTATGAAGTTTCCTCAATCTACATTTATCAGCTGATGTCATTACACAGGTCTTGTTGAGGTTG
TCACAATTTTATAGGTGCAGCTTCTTCGTTGCCATATCCAAAGATGCTATCTCATAGCAGGTAGCCGGTT
CCTCTAGCTCTTATAATCTTTCCACCACTCTTCCATGATGATCCCTGAGACTTAAATATAGTGTCTACAT
GTAGTTGCGAATATCTGCCATAGTGTCAGATATGAATCCCCTCCTAGTTAGCAAGCCTTAAGACTTTGAG
GTTGTTGCCATTCCCTAGCTACTGTGAGTAAAGTGGAAATGAACACAGTCAAGCAAGTATCTGTTGAGGA
GAACACCCAGTCCTTTGGCAATATACCAAAGAAGAATACAGCTAGATCCTGTGATAATCCAGTTATAACT
TTCTGTGAATCCTCCACAGTGATTACCATAGAGGCTTCCCTATTTGCAACCCTAGCAACAATCAATAAGT
CTTTTTGCCTTTCTCTGAATCCTAGACATTTGTTTCAGTTGTTTTCTTAATCCTAACCATCTGACTGGAG
TAAGGCAAAATCTAAAAGCAGTTTTAATTTGCATTTTCATAGTTGCAAAGGAAGTTAAACACATTTTTAC
ATATTTGTCAGCCATTTTTATTTCTTCCTCTGAGATCTTTCTCTTCAAATCCAGGGCCTATTAGGGGTGG
GGAGTGGTCAGTTAATGACCTTAATGACTGAGCAAATGGAGTCTTTCTCAGAAAGTCTTTTACTACATCT
CTATCTTAGAGGGGACTGCCTGTGTACTCTTCAAGTGGTTTTAGCATTTAACGTTGCCCATGGAAGTTTT
TGATCCATTTGGAATTTTTGTACCAAATAATAGATGTGGGACTATTTTTATTCTTCTACATGTGGACATC
CAGTTTTACCAGCACAATTTGTTGAAGAGTTTGTCTTTATACCAGTGTATATGTTTAACATTTTTGTCAA
ATATCAGATGGCTAAACTCATGTTTCAGTTTTCTGTTCTGTTACTCTGATTTAAATGCCTGTTGGTTTGG
CCATTTATTTTGCTTTGTTTTGTTGCCAGTACCATGCAATTTTTATTACTATAGCTCTATAACACTGGTT
GAAACTGTGTTCTATCTCTCTAGCATTGTTCTTTCTGCTCAGGATTTCTTTGGTTATCCTTAGTCTCTTA
TGGTTCCATATGGATTTTAGGACAGTTTTATTATTTCTGTGAAGATGTTGTGGAGATTTTTAGTGGGAAT
TAATGTTTAAACGAATTCGATATCAAGCTTATCGATACCGTCGACCTCGAGGGGGGGCCCGGTACCCAAT
TCGCCCTATAGTGAGTCGTATTACAATTCACTGGCCGTCGTTTTACAACGTCGTGACTGGGAAAACCCTG
GCGTTACCCAACTTAATCGCCTTGCAGCACATCCCCCTTTCGCCAGCTGGCGTAATAGCGAAGAGGCCCG
CACCGATCGCCCTTCCCAACAGTTGCGCAGCCTGAATGGCGAATGGG
[124 nt withheld, positions 16263-16386]
C
[91 nt withheld, positions 16388-16478]
A
[49 nt withheld, positions 16480-16528]
CCTTTGACGTTGGAGTCCACGTTCTTT
[37 nt withheld, positions 16556-16592]
ACCCTATCTCGGTCTATTCTTTTGATTTATAAGGGATTTTGCCGATTTCGGCCTATTGGTTAAAAAATGA
GCTGATTTAACAAAAATTTAACGCGAATTTTAACAAAATATTAACGCTTACAATTTAGGTGGCACTTTTC
GGGGAAATGTGCGCGGAACCCCTATTTGTTTATTTTTCTAAATACATTCAAATATGTATCCGCTCATGAG
ACAATAACCCTGATAAATGCTTCAATAATATTGAAAAAGGAAGAGTATGAGTATTCAACATTTCCGTGTC
GCCCTTATTCCCTTTTTTGCGGCATTTTGCCTTCCTGTTTTTGCTCACCCAGAAACGCTGGTGAAAGTAA
AAGATGCTGAAGATCAGTTGGGTGCACGAGTGGGTTACATCGAACTGGATCTCAACAGCGGTAAGATCCT
TGAGAGTTTTCGCCCCGAAGAACGTTTTCCAATGATGAGCACTTTTAAAGTTCTGCTATGTGGCGCGGTA
TTATCCCGTATTGACGCCGGGCAAGAGCAACTCGGTCGCCGCATACACTATTCTCAGAATGACTTGGTTG
AGTACTCACCAGTCACAGAAAAGCATCTTACGGATGGCATGACAGTAAGAGAATTATGCAGTGCTGCCAT
AACCATGAGTGATAACACTGCGGCCAACTTACTTCTGACAACGATCGGAGGACCGAAGGAGCTAACCGCT
TTTTTGCACAACATGGGGGATCATGTAACTCGCCTTGATCGTTGGGAACCGGAGCTGAATGAAGCCATAC
CAAACGACGAGCGTGACACCACGATGCCTGTAGCAATGGCAACAACGTTGCGCAAACTATTAACTGGCGA
ACTACTTACTCTAGCTTCCCGGCAACAATTAATAGACTGGATGGAGGCGGATAAAGTTGCAGGACCACTT
CTGCGCTCGGCCCTTCCGGCTGGCTGGTTTATTGCTGATAAATCTGGAGCCGGTGAGCGTGGGTCTCGCG
GTATCATTGCAGCACTGGGGCCAGATGGTAAGCCCTCCCGTATCGTAGTTATCTACACGACGGGGAGTCA
GGCAACTATGGATGAACGAAATAGACAGATCGCTGAGATAGGTGCCTCACTGATTAAGCATTGGTAACTG
TCAGACCAAGTTTACTCATATATACTTTAGATTGATTTAAAACTTCATTTTTAATTTAAAAGGATCTAGG
TGAAGATCCTTTTTGATAATCTCATGACCAAAATCCCTTAACGTGAGTTTTCGTTCCACTGAGCGTCAGA
CCCCGTAGAAAAGATCAAAGGATCTTCTTGAGATCCTTTTTTTCTGCGCGTAATCTGCTGCTTGCAAACA
AAAAAACCACCGCTACCAGCGGTGGTTTGTTTGCCGGATCAAGAGCTACCAACTCTTTTTCCGAAGGTAA
CTGGCTTCAGCAGAGCGCAGATACCAAATACTGTTCTTCTAGTGTAGCCGTAGTTAGGCCACCACTTCAA
GAACTCTGTAGCACCGCCTACATACCTCGCTCTGCTAATCCTGTTACCAGTGGCTGCTGCCAGTGGCGAT
AAGTCGTGTCTTACCGGGTTGGACTCAAGACGATAGTTACCGGATAAGGCGCAGCGGTCGGGCTGAACGG
GGGGTTCGTGCACACAGCCCAGCTTGGAGCGAACGACCTACACCGAACTGAGATACCTACAGCGTGAGCT
ATGAGAAAGCGCCACGCTTCCCGAAGGGAGAAAGGCGGACAGGTATCCGGTAAGCGGCAGGGTCGGAACA
GGAGAGCGCACGAGGGAGCTTCCAGGGGGAAACGCCTGGTATCTTTATAGTCCTGTCGGGTTTCGCCACC
TCTGACTTGAGCGTCGATTTTTGTGATGCTCGTCAGGGGGGCGGAGCCTATGGAAAAACGCCAGCAACGC
GGCCTTTTTACGGTTCCTGGCCTTTTGCTGGCCTTTTGCTCACATGTTCTTTCCTGCGTTATCCCCTGAT
TCTGTGGATAACCGTATTACCGCCTTTGAGTGAGCTGATACCGCTCGCCGCAGCCGAACGACCGAGCGCA
GCGAGTCAGTGAGCGAGGAAGCGGAAGAGCGCCCAATACGCAAACCGCCTCTCCCCGCGCGTTGGCCGAT
TCATTAATGCAGCTGGCACGACAGGTTTCCCGACTGGAAAGCGGGCAGTGAGCGCAACGCAATTAATGTG
AGTTAGCTCACTCATTAGGCACCCCAGGCTTTACACTTTATGCTTCCGGCTCGTATGTTGTGTGGAATTG
TGAGCGGATAACAATTTCACACAGGAAACAGCTATGACCATGATTACGCCAAGCTCGAAATTAACCCTCA
CTAAAGGGAACAAAAGCTGGAGCTCCACCGCGGTGGCGGCCGCGAGCTCAATTAACCCTCACTAAAGGGA
G
Features (pLannotate 1.2.2; 28 found; start..end, strand, type, name):
   2002..2023    -  CDS            9xHis (fragment): 9xHis affinity tag
   4495..5832    +  CDS            Drd1: DRD1_MOUSE - Also known as Drd1a, Gpcr15. Experimental evidence at protein level: Swiss-Prot protein existence level 1. Dopamine receptor whose activity is mediated by G proteins which activate adenylyl cyclase. From Mus musculus (Mouse).
   5863..6441    +  misc_feature   IRES2: internal ribosome entry site (IRES) of the encephalomyocarditis virus (EMCV)
   6442..7608    +  CDS            MAPT (fragment) (sequence partly withheld): TAU_BOVIN - Also known as TAU. Experimental evidence at protein level: Swiss-Prot protein existence level 1. Promotes microtubule assembly and stability, and might be involved in the establishment and maintenance of neuronal polarity. The C-terminus binds axonal microtubules while the N-terminus binds neural plasma membrane components, suggesting that tau functions as a linker protein between both. Axonal polarity is predetermined by tau localization (in the neuronal cell) in the domain of the cell body defined by the centrosome. The short isoforms allow plasticity of the cytoskeleton whereas
   7612..8331    +  CDS            EGFP: the original enhanced GFP (Yang et al., 1996) mammalian codon-optimized
   8378..8411    -  protein_bind   loxP: Cre-mediated recombination occurs in the 8-bp core sequence (GCATACAT). Cre recombinase
   8438..8486    -  polyA_signal   HSV TK poly(A) signal: herpes simplex virus thymidine kinase polyadenylation signal (Cole and Stacy, 1985)
   8493..9296    -  CDS            NeoR/KanR: aminoglycoside phosphotransferase from Tn5; aph(3')-II (or nptII); confers resistance to neomycin, kanamycin, and G418 (Geneticin®)
  10034..10082   -  polyA_signal   HSV TK poly(A) signal: herpes simplex virus thymidine kinase polyadenylation signal (Cole and Stacy, 1985)
  10228..10433   -  CDS            Cre (fragment): site-specific recombinase Cre is a site-specific recombinase from bacteriophage P1. Recombination occurs at loxP sequences.
  10432..10497   -  intron         small t intron: SV40 (simian virus 40) small t antigen intron
  10497..11324   -  CDS            Cre (fragment): site-specific recombinase Cre is a site-specific recombinase from bacteriophage P1. Recombination occurs at loxP sequences.
  11677..11889   -  CDS            Ace (fragment): ACE_MOUSE - Also known as Dcp1. Experimental evidence at protein level: Swiss-Prot protein existence level 1. Converts angiotensin I to angiotensin II by release of the terminal His-Leu, this results in an increase of the vasoconstrictor activity of angiotensin. Also able to inactivate bradykinin, a potent vasodilator. Has also a glycosidase activity which releases GPI- anchored proteins from the membrane by cleaving the mannose linkage in the GPI moiety. This GPIase activity seems to be crucial for the egg- binding ability of the sperm. From Mus musculus (Mouse).
  12053..12086   -  protein_bind   loxP: Cre-mediated recombination occurs in the 8-bp core sequence (GCATACAT). Cre recombinase
  16018..16071   +  misc_feature   MCS (fragment): pBluescript multiple cloning site
  16080..16098   -  promoter       T7 promoter: promoter for bacteriophage T7 RNA polymerase
  16101..16258   +  CDS            lacZα (fragment): LacZα fragment of β-galactosidase; lacZ fragment
  16263..16691   +  rep_origin     f1 ori (sequence partly withheld): f1 bacteriophage origin of replication; arrow indicates direction of (+) strand synthesis
  16744..16848   +  promoter       AmpR promoter: bla
  16849..17709   +  CDS            AmpR: β-lactamase; bla; confers resistance to ampicillin, carbenicillin, and related antibiotics
  17880..18468   +  rep_origin     ori: high-copy-number ColE1/pMB1/pBR322/pUC origin of replication
  18651..18743   +  CDS            lacI (fragment): lac repressor; lacI; The lac repressor binds to the lac operator to inhibit transcription in E. coli. This inhibition can be relieved by adding lactose or isopropyl-β-D-thiogalactopyranoside (IPTG).
  18756..18777   +  protein_bind   CAP binding site: CAP binding activates transcription in the presence of cAMP. E. coli catabolite activator protein
  18792..18822   +  promoter       lac promoter: promoter for the E. coli lac operon
  18826..18848   +  protein_bind   lac operator (fragment): The lac repressor binds to the lac operator to inhibit transcription in E. coli. This inhibition can be relieved by adding lactose or isopropyl-β-D-thiogalactopyranoside (IPTG). lac repressor encoded by lacI
  18891..18909   +  promoter       T3 promoter: promoter for bacteriophage T3 RNA polymerase
  18922..18945   +  misc_feature   MCS (fragment): pBluescript multiple cloning site
  18952..18970   +  promoter       T3 promoter: promoter for bacteriophage T3 RNA polymerase
