[The description below was written by a language model from this plasmid's Addgene catalogue record and pLannotate feature annotations shown in this document.]
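Description:
Drd1a->M71-IRES-tauGFP ACNF TV is a mouse gene-targeting vector of about 19 kb built on a pBluescript II SK backbone, designed for homologous recombination at the M71 (Olfr151) odorant receptor locus. In bacteria it is maintained as a high-copy plasmid through the ColE1/pUC origin and selected with ampicillin via the β-lactamase gene. The backbone also carries the f1 origin, lacZα remnants and T3/T7 promoters flanking the cloning site. The roughly 16 kb mouse insert derives from a previously described generic M71 targeting vector. The large unannotated stretches on either side of the annotated cassette presumably correspond to the M71 genomic homology arms, although the feature table does not label them.

In the payload, the M71 coding sequence is replaced by the mouse dopamine receptor Drd1a coding sequence (amino acids 1-447 according to the record), so that the receptor would be expressed under the control of the endogenous M71 locus; no separate promoter for it is annotated. An EMCV IRES follows, driving co-translation of tauGFP, a fusion of bovine tau to EGFP that binds microtubules and thereby labels the axons of expressing neurons. Downstream, in the opposite orientation, lies the loxP-flanked ACNF cassette. It comprises an Ace gene fragment (consistent with the testis-specific ACE promoter used in such cassettes), an intron-containing Cre gene and a neomycin resistance gene, each followed by an HSV TK polyadenylation signal. Neomycin resistance allows G418 selection of targeted cells, and Cre expression in the male germline excises the cassette, leaving a single loxP site. The associated publication used this design to test whether non-olfactory G-protein coupled receptors such as Drd1a can act as surrogate odorant receptors in mouse olfactory sensory neurons.
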