Addgene plasmid #105073: Drd1a->M71-IRES-tauGFP ACNF TV
Purpose: Targeting vector: the coding sequence of M71 is replaced by the sequence encoding amino acids 1-447 of Drd1a and an IRES-tauGFP followed by ACNF cassette
Depositing lab: Peter Mombaerts. Depositing organization: Max Planck Research Unit for Neurogenetics. Publication: G-protein coupled receptors Mc4r and Drd1a can serve as surrogate odorant receptors in mouse olfactory sensory neurons. Katidou M, Grosmaitre X, Lin J, Mombaerts P. Mol Cell Neurosci. 2018 Apr;88:138-147. doi: 10.1016/j.mcn.2018.01.010. Epub 2018 Jan 31. PubMed 29407371.
Backbone
  Vector backbone: pBlueScript II SK
  Backbone size w/o insert (bp): 3000
  Total vector size (bp): 19000
  Vector type: Mouse Targeting
  Selectable markers: Neomycin (select with G418)
Growth in bacteria
  Bacterial resistance: Ampicillin, 50 μg/mL
  Growth temperature: 37°C
  Growth strain: NEB Stable
  Copy number: High Copy
Gene/Insert
  Gene/Insert name: Drd1a->M71-IRES-tauGFP-ACNF (alt names: Drd1a; M71; olfr151)
  Species: M. musculus (mouse)
  Insert size (bp): 16000
  Mutation: Drd1a coding sequence followed by IRES-tauGFP ACNF
  GenBank ID: NM_010073 NM_207664
  Entrez Gene: Drd1 (a.k.a. C030036C15Rik, Drd-1, Drd1a, Gpcr15); Olfr151 (a.k.a. M71, MOR171-2)
  Cloning method: Unknown
  Sequencing primers: 5′ M13; 3′ M13r
Resource information
  A portion of this plasmid was derived from a plasmid made by: A generic M71 targeting vector, which is described previously, was used
Terms and licenses: Academic/Nonprofit Terms; Industry Terms: Not Available to Industry
Depositor comments: References: -Feinstein, P., Bozza, T., Rodriguez, I., Vassalli, A., Mombaerts, P., 2004. Axon guidance of mouse olfactory sensory neurons by odorant receptors and the β2 adrenergic receptor. Cell 117, 833–846. -Omura, M., Grosmaitre, X., Ma, M., Mombaerts, P., 2014. The β2-adrenergic receptor as a surrogate odorant receptor in mouse olfactory sensory neurons. Mol. Cell. Neurosci. 58, 1-10.
How to cite: Drd1a->M71-IRES-tauGFP ACNF TV was a gift from Peter Mombaerts (Addgene plasmid # 105073 ; http://n2t.net/addgene:105073 ; RRID:Addgene_105073)
