>Addgene plasmid #105073 | Drd1a->M71-IRES-tauGFP ACNF TV | depositor partial sequence | sequence record 199343 | Sequencing with M13r
AAGGGAACAAAAGCTGGAGCTCCACCGCGGTGGCGGCCGCGAGCTCAATTAACCCTCACTAAAGGGAGTC
GACTCGATCAACATGCGGATACTTCATTCCTCCTTAGAATAGGGAACAAAATACCAATGGAAGGAGTTAC
AGAGACAAAGTTTGGAGCTAAGACAAAAGGATAGATCATCCAGAGACTACTCCACCCAGGGGTCCATCCC
ATAATCAGCCACCAAATGCAGACACTATTGCACATGCCACCAAGATTTTGCTGAAAGGACCCTGATATAG
CTGTCTCTTGTGAGGCTACGCCAGTGCCTGGCAAATACAGAAGTGGATGCTCACAGTCATCTATTGGATG
GAACACAGGGCCCCCAATGAAGGAGCTAGAGAAAGAACCCAAGGAACTGAAGGGGTCTGCAACCCTATAG
GTTGAACAACAATATAAACTAACCAGTACCCCCAGAGCTCGTGACTCTAGCTGCATATGTAGCAGAGGAT
GGCCTAGTCAGCCATCATTGGGAAGAGAGGCCCCTTGATCTTGCAAACTTTATATGCCCCAGTACAGGGC
AACTCCAGGGCCAAGAAGTGGGAGTGGGTGGGTAGGGGAGCAGGGCGGGGGGGGGGGGGTGTATAGGGAA
CTTTCAGGATAGCATTTGAAATGTAAATAAAGAAAATATCTAATAAAATTTAAAAAAAAAAAGAAAAGAA
AACTGTCCCAGAAAGAACAATAAAAATATTCTATTAAACTTGCCAGACTTCTCTTTTAAGAAGGCTATAA
GGGGGAAAGTGTAGAAAACAGACACAGAGAAACAAGATTAACTGACAATGTATAATAACACTCATGTGTA
ATGGCACTGAAAATGATGTTGCAGGTAGTCACTGGGTACCTATAGGAATGAAAATAATGATAATGATGAT
ACATT
