>Addgene plasmid #105073 | Drd1a->M71-IRES-tauGFP ACNF TV | depositor partial sequence | sequence record 199344 | GeneArt synthetic fragment: partial M71 promoter and Drd1a coding sequence
AGGCCTCTGAAACCCTAAGGGCTGGTCCTTCTGTCAGCAAGAAGCAACAGTATAGAGAAGATATGTGTGC
CACAGCCAGAATAGCTCAGCAAGTGTCAAATGCAGAAAACCAGCTCTCCAAGCAGGGCAAGAACAGCCAT
TCACAAACTCCTTCTCTCCCACCACACAGGCTTCCCACCCAGACACAATGGCTCCTAACACTTCTACCAT
GGATGAGACTGGCCTGCCAGTGGAGAGGGACTTCTCCTTTCGCATCCTCACAGCCTGTTTTCTGTCCCTG
CTTATCCTGTCCACTCTCTTAGGGAATACCCTTGTCTGTGCCGCTGTCATCAGGTTTCGACACCTGCGGT
CCAAGGTGACCAACTTCTTTGTCATCTCTTTAGCTGTGTCAGATCTCTTGGTGGCTGTCTTGGTCATGCC
CTGGAAAGCTGTGGCTGAGATTGCTGGCTTTTGGCCCTTTGGGTCCTTTTGTAACATTTGGGTAGCCTTT
GACATCATGTGCTCCACGGCATCCATCCTTAACCTCTGTGTGATCAGCGTGGACAGGTATTGGGCTATCT
CCAGCCCTTTCCAGTATGAGAGGAAGATGACTCCGAAGGCAGCCTTCATCCTGATTAGCGTAGCATGGAC
TTTGTCTGTTCTCATATCCTTCATTCCAGTGCAGCTAAGCTGGCACAAGGCAAAACCTACATGGCCCTTG
GATGGCAATTTTACTTCCCTGGAAGATGCCGAGGATGACAACTGTGACACGAGGTTGAGCAGGACATACG
CCATTTCATCCTCCCTCATAAGCTTTTACATCCCCGTAGCCATTATGATCGTCACTTACACCAGTATCTA
CAGGATTGCCCAGAAGCAAATCCGGCGCATCTCAGCTTTGGAGAGGGCAGCAGTCCATGCCAAGAACTGC
CAGACCACCACAGGTAATGGAAACCCTGTCGAATGCTCTCAATCAGAAAGTTCCTTTAAGATGTCCTTTA
AGAGGGAGACTAAAGTCCTGAAGACACTGTCTGTGATCATGGGGGTATTCGTGTGCTGCTGGCTCCCTTT
CTTCATTTCGAACTGTATGGTGCCCTTCTGTGGCTCTGAGGAGACCCAGCCATTCTGCATTGATTCCATC
ACCTTCGATGTATTTGTGTGGTTTGGCTGGGCGAATTCCTCCCTGAACCCCATTATTTATGCTTTTAATG
CCGATTTTCAGAAGGCATTCTCGACCCTCTTAGGATGCTATAGACTCTGCCCTACAACGAATAATGCCAT
AGAGACTGTAAGCATCAACAACAACGGGGCTGTGATGTTTTCCAGCCACCATGAGCCCCGAGGCTCCATC
TCCAAGGACTGTAATCTGGTTTACCTGATCCCTCATGCTGTGGGCTCCTCTGAGGACCTGAAGAGGGAGG
AGGCCGGTGGCATACCTAAGCCACTGGAGAAGCTGTCCCCGGCCTTATCGGTCATATTGGACTATGACAC
CGATGTCTCTCTAGAAAAGATCCAACCCGTTACCCACAGCGGACAGCATTCAACCTGA
