>Addgene plasmid #105073 | Drd1a->M71-IRES-tauGFP ACNF TV | depositor partial sequence | sequence record 199466 | Sequencing with M13
GGCGATTGGGTACCGGGCCCCCCCTCGAGGTCGACGGTATCGATAAGCTTGATATCGAATTCGTTTAAAC
ATTAATTCCCACTAAAAATCTCCACAACATCTTCACAGAAATAATAAAACTGTCCTAAAATCCATATGGA
ACCATAAGAGACTAAGGATAACCAAAGAAATCCTGAGCAGAAAGAACAATGCTAGAGAGATAGAACACAG
TTTCAACCAGTGTTATAGAGCTATAGTAATAAAAATTGCATGGTACTGGCAACAAAACAAAGCAAAATAA
ATGGCCAAACCAACAGGCATTTAAATCAGAGTAACAGAACAGAAAACTGAAACATGAGTTTAGCCATCTG
ATATTTGACAAAAATGTTAAACATATACACTGGTATAAAGACAAACTCTTCAACAAATTGTGCTGGTAAA
ACTGGATGTCCACATGTAGAAGAATAAAAATAGTCCCACATCTATTATTTGGTACAAAAATTCCAAATGG
ATCAAAAACTTCCATGGGCAACGTTAAATGCTAAAACCACTTGAAGAGTACACAGGCAGTCCCCTCTAAG
ATAGAGATGTAGTAAAAGACTTTCTGAGAAAGACTCCATTTGCTCAGTCATTAAGGTCATTAACTGACCA
CTCCCCACCCCTAATAGGCCCTGGATTTGAAGAGAAAGATCTCAGAGGAAGAAATAAAAATGGCTGACAA
ATATGTAANAATGTGTTTAACTTCCTTTGCAACTATGAAAATGCAAATTANAACTGCTTTTAGATTTTGC
CTTACTCCAGTCAGATGGTTAGGATTAAGAAAACAACTGAAACAAATGTCTAGGATTCAGAGAAAGGCAA
AAAGACTTATTGATTGTTGCTAGGGTTGCAAATAGGGAAGCCTCTATGGTAATCACTGTGGAGGATTCAC
AGAAAGTTATAACTGGATTATCACAGGATCTAGCTGTATTCTTCTTTGGTATATTGCCAAAGGACTGGGT
GTTCTCCTCAACAGATACTTGCTTGACTGNGTTCATTTCCACTTTACTCACAGTAGCTAGGGAATGGCAA
CAACCTCAAAGTCTTAAGGCTTGCTAACTAGGAGGGGATTCATATCTGACACTATGGCAGATATTCNCAA
CTACATGTAGACACTATATTTAAGTCTCAGGGATC
